>Addgene plasmid #206857 | pCHAP8 | addgene full sequence | sequence record 420235 | Addgene NGS Result
ATGGCGGAAACAGCGGTTATCAATCACAAGAAACGTAAAAATAGCCCGCGAATCGTCCAGTCAAACGACC
TCACTGAGGCGGCATATAGTCTCTCCCGGGATCAAAAACGTATGCTGTATCTGTTCGTTGACCAGATCAG
AAAATCTGATGGCACCCTACAGGAACATGACGGTATCTGCGAGATCCATGTTGCTAAATATGCTGAAATA
TTCGGATTGACCTCTGCGGAAGCCAGTAAGGATATACGGCAGGCATTGAAGAGTTTCGCGGGGAAGGAAG
TGGTTTTTTATCGCCCTGAAGAGGATGCCGGCGATGAAAAAGGCTATGAATCTTTTCCTTGGTTTATCAA
ACGTGCGCACAGTCCATCCAGAGGGCTTTACAGTGTACATATCAACCCATATCTCATTCCCTTCTTTATC
GGGTTACAGAACCGGTTTACGCAGTTTCGGCTTAGTGAAACAAAAGAAATCACCAATCCGTATGCCATGC
GTTTATACGAATCCCTGTGTCAGTATCGTAAGCCGGATGGCTCAGGCATCGTCTCTCTGAAAATCGACTG
GATCATAGAGCGTTACCAGCTGCCTCAAAGTTACCAGCGTATGCCTGACTTCCGCCGCCGCTTCCTGCAG
GTCTGTGTTAATGAGATCAACAGCAGAACTCCAATGCGCCTCTCATACATTGAGAAAAAGAAAGGCCGCC
AGACGACTCATATCGTATTTTCCTTCCGCGATATCACTTCCATGACGACAGGATAGTCTGAGGGTTATCT
GTCACAGATTTGAGGGTGGTTCGTCACATTTGTTCTGACCTACTGAGGGTAATTTGTCACAGTTTTGCTG
TTTCCTTCAGCCTGCATGGATTTTCTCATACTTTTTGAACTGTAATTTTTAAGGAAGCCAAATTTGAGGG
CAGTTTGTCACAGTTGATTTCCTTCTCTTTCCCTTCGTCATGTGACCTGATATCGGGGGTTAGTTCGTCA
TCATTGATGAGGGTTGATTATCACAGTTTATTACTCTGAATTGGCTATCCGCGTGTGTACCTCTACCTGG
AGTTTTTCCCACGGTGGATATTTCTTCTTGCGCTGAGCGTAAGAGCTATCTGACAGAACAGTTCTTCTTT
GCTTCCTCGCCAGTTCGCTCGCTATGCTCGGTTACACGGCTGCGGCGAGCATCACGTGCTATAAAAATAA
TTATAATTTAAATTTTTTAATATAAATATATAAATTAAAAATAGAAAGTAAAAAAAGAAATTAAAGAAAA
AATAGTTTTTGTTTTCCGAAGATGTAAAAGACTCTAGGGGGATCGCCAACAAATACTACCTTTTACCTTG
CTCTACCTGCTCTCAGGTATTAATGCCGAATTGTTTCATCTTGTCTGTGTAGAAGACCACACACGAAAAT
CCTGTGATTTTACATTTTACTTATCGTTAATCGAATGTATATCTATTTAATCTGCTTTTCTTGTCTAATA
AATATATATGTAAAGTACGCTTTTTGTTGAAATTTTTTAAACCTTTGTTTATTTTTTTTTCTTCATTCCG
TAACTCTTCTACCTTCTTTATTTACTTTCTAAAATCCAAATACAAAACATAAAAATAAATAAACACAGAG
TAAATTCCCAAATTATTCCATCATTAAAAGATACGAGGCGCGTGTAAGTTACAGGCAAGCGATCCAGATG
GCAGTAGTGGAAGATATTCTTTATTGAAAAATAGCTTGTCACCTTACGTACAATCTTGATCCGGAGCTTT
TCTTTTTTTGCCGATTAAGAATTAATTCGGTCGAAAAAAGAAAAGGAGAGGGCCAAGAGGGAGGGCATTG
GTGACTATTGAGCACGTGAGTATACGTGATTAAGCACACAAAGGCAGCTTGGAGTATGTCTGTTATTAAT
TTCACAGGTAGTTCTGGTCCATTGGTGAAAGTTTGCGGCTTGCAGAGCACAGAGGCCGCAGAATGTGCTC
TAGATTCCGATGCTGACTTGCTGGGTATTATATGTGTGCCCAATAGAAAGAGAACAATTGACCCGGTTAT
TGCAAGGAAAATTTCAAGTCTTGTAAAAGCATATAAAAATAGTTCAGGCACTCCGAAATACTTGGTTGGC
GTGTTTCGTAATCAACCTAAGGAGGATGTTTTGGCTCTGGTCAATGATTACGGCATTGATATCGTCCAAC
TGCATGGAGATGAGTCGTGGCAAGAATACCAAGAGTTCCTCGGTTTGCCAGTTATTAAAAGACTCGTATT
TCCAAAAGACTGCAACATACTACTCAGTGCAGCTTCACAGAAACCTCATTCGTTTATTCCCTTGTTTGAT
TCAGAAGCAGGTGGGACAGGTGAACTTTTGGATTGGAACTCGATTTCTGACTGGGTTGGAAGGCAAGAGA
GCCCCGAAAGCTTACATTTTATGTTAGCTGGTGGACTGACGCCAGAAAATGTTGGTGATGCGCTTAGATT
AAATGGCGTTATTGGTGTTGATGTAAGCGGAGGTGTGGAGACAAATGGTGTAAAAGACTCTAACAAAATA
GCAAATTTCGTCAAAAATGCTAAGAAATAGGTTATTACTGAGTAGTATTTATTTAAGTATTGTTTGTGCA
CTTGCCGATCTATGCGGTGTGAAATACCGCACAGATGCGTAAGGAGAAAATACCGCATCAGGAAATTGTA
AGCGTTAATATTTTGTTAAAATTCGCGTTAAATTTTTGTTAAATCAGCTCATTTTTTAACCAATAGGCCG
AAATCGGCAAAATCCCTTATAAATCATTTTACACAGGAGTCTGGACTTGACGCTAGTGATAATAAGTGAC
TGAGGTATGTGCGCTTCTTATCTCCTTTTGTAGTGTTGCTCTTATTTTAAACAACTTTGCGGTTTTTTGA
TGACTTTGCGATTTTGTTGTTGCTTTGCAGTAAATTGCAAGATTTAATAAAAAAACGCAAAGCAATGATT
AAAGGATGTTCAGAATGAAACTCATGGAAACACTTAACCAGTGCATAAACGCTGGTCATGAAATGACGAA
GGCTATCGCCATTGCACAGTTTAATGATGACAGCCCGGAAGCGAGGAAAATAACCCGGCGCTGGAGAATA
GGTGAAGCAGCGGATTTAGTTGGGGTTTCTTCTCAGGCTATCAGAGATGCCGAGAAAGCAGGGCGACTAC
CGCACCCGGATATGGAAATTCGAGGACGGGTTGAGCAACGTGTTGGTTATACAATTGAACAAATTAATCA
TATGCGTGATGTGTTTGGTACGCGATTGCGACGTGCTGAAGACGTATTTCCACCGGTGATCGGGGTTGCT
GCCCATAAAGGTGGCGTTTACAAAACCTCAGTTTCTGTTCATCTTGCTCAGGATCTGGCTCTGAAGGGGC
TACGTGTTTTGCTCGTGGAAGGTAACGACCCCCAGGGAACAGCCTCAATGTATCACGGATGGGTACCAGA
TCTTCATATTCATGCAGAAGACACTCTCCTGCCTTTCTATCTTGGGGAAAAGGACGATGTCACTTATGCA
ATAAAGCCCACTTGCTGGCCGGGGCTTGACATTATTCCTTCCTGTCTGGCTCTGCACCGTATTGAAACTG
AGTTAATGGGCAAATTTGATGAAGGTAAACTGCCCACCGATCCACACCTGATGCTCCGACTGGCCATTGA
AACTGTTGCTCATGACTATGATGTCATAGTTATTGACAGCGCGCCTAACCTGGGTATCGGCACGATTAAT
GTCGTATGTGCTGCTGATGTGCTGATTGTTCCCACGCCTGCTGAGTTGTTTGACTACACCTCCGCACTGC
AGTTTTTCGATATGCTTCGTGATCTGCTCAAGAACGTTGATCTTAAAGGGTTCGAGCCTGATGTACGTAT
TTTGCTTACCAAATACAGCAATAGCAATGGCTCTCAGTCCCCGTGGATGGAGGAGCAAATTAGGGATGCC
TGGGGAAGCATGGTTCTAAAAAATGTTGTACGTGAAACGGATGAAGTTGGTAAAGGTCAGATCCGGATGA
GAACTGTTTTTGAACAGGCCATTGATCAACGCTCATCAACTGGTGCCTGGAGAAATGCTCTTTCTATTTG
GGAACCTGTCTGCAATGAAATTTTCGATCGTCTGATTAAACCACGCTGGGAGATTAGATAATGAAGCGTG
CGCCTGTTATTCCAAAACATACGCTCAATACTCAACCGGTTGAAGATACTTCGTTATCGACACCAGCTGC
CCCGATGGTGGATTCGTTAATTGCGCGCGTAGGAGTAATGGCTCGCGGTAATGCCATTACTTTGCCTGTA
TGTGGTCGGGATGTGAAGTTTACTCTTGAAGTGCTCCGGGGTGATAGTGTTGAGAAGACCTCTCGGGTAT
GGTCAGGTAATGAACGTGACCAGGAGCTGCTTACTGAGGACGCACTGGATGATCTCATCCCTTCTTTTCT
ACTGACTGGTCAACAGACACCGGCGTTCGGTCGAAGAGTATCTGGTGTCATAGAAATTGCCGATGGGAGT
CGCCGTCGTAAAGCTGCTGCACTTACCGAAAGTGATTATCGTGTTCTGGTTGGCGAGCTGGATGATGAGC
AGATGGCTGCATTATCCAGATTGGGTAACGATTATCGCCCAACAAGTGCTTATGAACGTGGTCAGCGTTA
TGCAAGCCGATTGCAGAATGAATTTGCTGGAAATATTTCTGCGCTGGCTGATGCGGAAAATATTTCACGT
AAGATTATTACCCGCTGTATCAACACCGCCAAATTGCCTAAATCAGTTGTTGCTCTTTTTTCTCACCCCG
GTGAACTATCTGCCCGGTCAGGTGATGCACTTCAAAAAGCCTTTACAGATAAAGAGGAATTACTTAAGCA
GCAGGCATCTAACCTTCATGAGCAGAAAAAAGCTGGGGTGATATTTGAAGCTGAAGAAGTTATCACTCTT
TTAACTTCTGTGCTTAAAACGTCATCTGCATCAAGAACTAGTTTAAGCTCACGACATCAGTTTGCTCCTG
GAGCGACAGTATTGTATAAGGGCGATAAAATGGTGCTTAACCTGGACAGGTCTCGTGTTCCAACTGAGTG
TATAGAGAAAATTGAGGCCATTCTTAAGGAACTTGAAAAGCCAGCACCCTGATGCGACCTCGTTTTAGTC
TACGTTTATCTGTCTTTACTTAATGTCCTTTGTTACAGGCCAGAAAGCATAACTGGCCTGAATATTCTAT
CTGGGCCCACTGTTCCACTTGTATCGTCGGTATGATAATCAGACTGGGACCACGGTCCCACTCGTATCGT
CGGTCTGATTATTAGTCTGGGACCACGGTCCCACTCGTATCGTCGGTCTGATTATTAGTCTGGGACCACG
GTCCCACTCGTATCGTCGGTCTGATAATCAGACTGGGACCACGGTCCCACTCGTATCGTCGGTCTGATTA
TTAGTCTGGGACCATGGTCCCACTCGTATCGTCGGTCTGATTATTAGTATGGGACCACGGTCCCACTCGT
ATCGTCGGTCTGATTATTAGTCTGGAACCACGGTCCCACTCGTATCGTCGGTCTGATTATTAGTCTGGGA
CAACGGTCCCACTCGTATCGTCGGTCTGATTATTAGTCTGGGACCACGGTCCCACTCGTATCGTCGGTCT
GATAATCAGACTGGGACCATGGTCCCACTCGTATCGTCGGTCTGATTATTAGTCTGGGACCACGGTCCCA
CTCGTATCGTCGGTCTGATTATTAGTCTGGAACCACGGTCCCACTCGTATCGTCGGTCTGATTATTAGTC
TGGGACCACGGTCCCACTCGTATCGTAGGTCTGATTATTAGTCTGGGACCACGATCCCACTCGTGTTGTC
GGTCTGATTATCGGTCTGGGACCACGGTCCCACTTGTATTGTCGATCAGACTATCAGCGTGAGACTACGA
TTCCATCAATGCCTGTCAAGGGCAAGTATTGACATGTCGTCGTAACCTGTAGAACGGAGTAACCTCGGTG
TGCGGTTGTATGCCTGCTGTGGATTGCTGCTGTGTCCTGCTTATCCACAACATTTTGCGCACGGTTATGT
GGACAAAATACCTGGTTACCCAGGCCGTGCCGGCACGTTAACCGGGCTGCATCCGATGCAAGTGTGTCGC
TGTCGACGAGCTCGCGAGCTCGGACATGAGGTTGCCCCGTATTCAGTGTCGCTGATTTGTATTGTCTGAA
GTTGTTTTTACGTTAAGTTGATGCAGATCAATTAATACGATACCTGCGTCATAATTGATTATTTGACGTG
GTTTGATGGCCTCCACGCACGTTGTGATATGTAGATGATAATCATTATCACTTTACGGGTCCTTTCCGGT
GATCCGACAGGTTACGGGGCGGCGACCTCGCGGGTTTTCGCTATTTATGAAAATTTTCCGGTTTAAGGCG
TTTCCGTTCTTCTTCGTCATAACTTAATGTTTTTATTTAAAATACCCTCTGAAAAGAAAGGAAACGACAG
GTGCTGAAAGCGAGCTTTTTGGCCTCTGTCGTTTCCTTTCTCTGTTTTTGTCCGTGGAATGAACAATGGA
AGTCCGAGCTCATCGCTAATAACTTCGTATAGCATACATTATACGAAGTTATATTCGATGCGGCCGCAAG
GGGTTCGCGTCAGCGGGTGTTGGCGGGTGTCGGGGCTGGCTTAACTATGCGGCATCAGAGCAGATTGTAC
TGAGAGTGCACCATATGCGGTGTGAAATACCACACAGATGCGTAAGGAGAAAATACCGCATCAGGCGCCA
TTCGCCATTCAGCTGCGCAACTGTTGGGAAGGGCGATCGGTGCGGGCCTCTTCGCTATTACGCCAGCTGG
CGAAAGGGGGATGTGCTGCAAGGCGATTAAGTTGGGTAACGCCAGGGTTTTCCCAGTCACGACGTTGTAA
AACGACGGCCAGTGAATTGTAATACGACTCACTATAGGGCGAATTCGAGCTCGGTACCCGGGGATCCTCT
AGAGTCGACCTGCAGGCATGCAAGCTTGAGTATTCTATAGTCTCACCTAAATAGCTTGGCGTAATCATGG
TCATAGCTGTTTCCTGTGTGAAATTGTTATCCGCTCACAATTCCACACAACATACGAGCCGGAAGCATAA
AGTGTAAAGCCTGGGGTGCCTAATGAGTGAGCTAACTCACATTAATTGCGTTGCGCTCACTGCCCGCTTT
CTAGTCGGGAAACCTGTCGTGCCAGCTGCATTAATGAATCGGCCAACGCGAACCCCTTGCGGCCGCCCGG
GCCGTCGACCAATTCTCATGTTTGACAGCTTATCATCGAATTTCTGCCATTCATCCGCTTATTATCACTT
ATTCAGGCGTAGCAACCAGGCGTTTAAGGGCACAAATAACTGCCTTAAAAAAATTACGCCCCGCCCTGCC
ACTCATCGCAGTACTGTTGTAATTCATTAAGCATTCTGCCGACATGGAAGCCATCACAAACGGCATGATG
AACCTGAATCGCCAGCGGCATCAGCACCTTGTCGCCTTGCGTATAATATTTGCCCATGGTGAAAACGGGG
GCGAAGAAGTTGTCCATATTGGCCACGTTTAAATCAAAACTGGTGAAACTCACCCAGGGATTGGCTGAGA
CGAAAAACATATTCTCAATAAACCCTTTAGGGAAATAGGCCAGGTTTTCACCGTAACACGCCACATCTTG
CGAATATATGTGTAGAAACTGCCGGAAATCGTCGTGGTATTCACTCCAGAGCGATGAAAACGTTTCAGTT
TGCTCATGGAAAACGGTGTAACAAGGGTGAACACTATCCCATATCACCAGCTCACCGTCTTTCATTGCCA
TACGAAATTCCGGATGAGCATTCATCAGGCGGGCAAGAATGTGAATAAAGGCCGGATAAAACTTGTGCTT
ATTTTTCTTTACGGTCTTTAAAAAGGCCGTAATATCCAGCTGAACGGTCTGGTTATAGGTACATTGAGCA
ACTGACTGAAATGCCTCAAAATGTTCTTTACGATGCCATTGGGATATATCAACGGTGGTATATCCAGTGA
TTTTTTTCTCCATTTTAGCTTCCTTAGCTCCTGAAAATCTCGATAACTCAAAAAATACGCCCGGTAGTGA
TCTTATTTCATTATGGTGAAAGTTGGAACCTCTTACGTGCCGATCAACGTCTCATTTTCGCCAAAAGTTG
GCCCAGGGCTTCCCGGTATCAACAGGGACACCAGGATTTATTTATTCTGCGAAGTGATCTTCCGTCACAG
GTATTTATTCGCGATAAGCTCATGGAGCGGCGTAACCGTCGCACAGGAAGGACAGAGAAAGCGCGGATCT
GGGAAGTGACGGACAGAACGGTCAGGACCTGGATTGGGGAGGCGGTTGCCGCCGCTGCTGCTGACGGTGT
GACGTTCTCTGTTCCGGTCACACCACATACGTTCCGCCATTCCTATGCGATGCACATGCTGTATGCCGGT
ATACCGCTGAAAGTTCTGCAAAGCCTGATGGGACATAAGTCCATCAGTTCAACGGAAGTCTACACGAAGG
TTTTTGCGCTGGATGTGGCTGCCCGGCACCGGGTGCAGTTTGCGATGCCGGAGTCTGATGCGGTTGCGAT
GCTGAAACAATTATCCTGAGAATAAATGCCTTGGCCTTTATATGGAAATGTGGAACTGAGTGGATATGCT
GTTTTTGTCTGTTAAACAGAGAAGCTGGCTGTTATCCACTGAGAAGCGAACGAAACAGTCGGGAAAATCT
CCCATTATCGTAGAGATCCGCATTATTAATCTCAGGAGCCTGTGTAGCGTTTATAGGAAGTAGTGTTCTG
TCATGATGCCTGCAAGCGGTAACGAAAACGATTTGAATATGCATTCAGGAACAATAGAAATCTTCGTGCG
GTGTTACGTTGAAGTGGAGCGGATTATGTCAGCAATGGACAGAACAACCTAATGAACACAGAACCATGAT
GTGGTCTGTCCTTTTACAGCCAGTAGTGCTCGCCGCAGTCGAGCGACAGGGCGAAGCCCGCTCTTCGCAG
TCACTCCGCTTTGGTTTAAGAATTACTCTTTCTCTAAGTTTATTTGATTTTTTTCAGTAAATTTTTAAAA
TTTCAGCATTTATACTGAACATTATAAATTAGAAACAATTACTTATGTCAAATACTCAATCGGTTACAGC
TGTAGCGAAATACATTCGCATGTCACCTCATAAGATCAGACGGGTTTTAGATCAAATCCGTGGTCGTTCT
TACCAAGAAGCCCTAATGATTTTAGAATTTTTACCGTATGATGCTGGTGGGCCGATTTGGCAAGTTATTC
ACTCCGCAGCTGCGAATGCTAAACACAATAGTGGTTTAGATAAAAAAAAACTAATTATCGATAAGGTTTT
TGCCGACGAAGGACCAAAGTTAAAGCGAATTCGCCCAAGAGCTCAAGGAAGGGCATACAAAATATTAAAA
CCCACTTGTCATATTACAGTGGTTATGAAGGCCATTGACTAAAAAACTAAATAATAAATTTGATTTAAAA
TTAAAAGGATTAACTCTATGGGGCAAAAAACACATCCTTTAGGATTTAGATTAGGTATTACACAAGAACA
TAAATCAACGTGGTATGCTAATTTTAATCAATATGCCAACATTTTGAAGGAGGATGATAAAATTCGAACA
TATATTCATACTATTTCTAAAGCAAATAGTATTGCAAACGTTCGAATTAATCGTAACGGGCTAAATGATC
AGATTCAACTAAATATTGAAACTGGAAAACCAGGTATCTTAGTTGGTGACTTAGGTGCTGGTCTTGAGAC
ATTGTTAAATAATGTTAAAAAATTTTTACCAGCAAATCGTCAATTGACAATCAATGTTTTGGAAGTTGAA
AAAGTCGATTTAGATGCTTCACTTTTAGCTGACTTAGTTGCCGAACAATTAGAGAAACGTATTGCATTTC
GTCGCGCAATTCGTGAAGCACTACAACGAGCACAAAAACAGAATGTAAATGGTATTAAAATTCAAGTCTC
TGGTCGTTTAAATGGCGCTGAAATTGCTAGAAGCGAATGGATTCGTGAAGGGCGAGTTCCTTTACAAACA
TTACGAGCAGATATTGATTACGCAACACAAGAAGCCAATACAATCTATGGCGTTTTAGGAATCAAAGTTT
GGTTATTTAAAAGTGAAATTTTATCAAAGTAAAAAAATTTATATTCTTATTAAATTAATTTGTTATGTTA
AGTCCAAAAAGAACAAAATATAGAAAATATCATCGTGGGCGTATGAGAGGGGCAAAAACGCGTGGAAATG
AAATTTGCTTTGGAAATTTTGGGTTACAGGCACTTGAACCGACTTGGATTACCTCACGTCAAATTGAAGC
TGCACGTAGAACAATTACTCGTTATACGAAACGTGGGGCAAAATTATGGATACGAATTTTTCCTGACAAA
ACTGTAACTGCGCGAGCTGCAGAATCAAGAATGGGTTCAGGTAAAGGGGCGGTAGATTATTGGGTTGCCG
TAGTCAAGCCAGGAACAATTATTTTTGAAATTGGTTCAGTACCAGAAGAAATTGCAAAGACTGCATTAAA
TTTGGCTGCTTATAAATTACCAATTAAAACAAAATTTATTATTAAAGATAATATTAGTTAAAAATTATGA
GTTTACCTGCATTTACTGAGATTAGTTCATTTTCAAATACAGAAATTTCAGTAGCAATTATTGAAACTGA
AAATCAATTATTTAATCTTCGTTTTAAAAAAGCGACGCGTCAAAGCTTTAAATCCCATGAAATTAAAAAT
GCAAAACGTCGTTTAGCACAATTAAAAACACTTTTAAGTTTAAGATTGGAAAATCTGGATCAAAAAGATG
ATAATTTAATTAATACTCTAATTACGAATTAAGATCAAATGACAAAATTAAATACTATTCAATGTAAGAT
TAAGGAGTTTTAGATGCCAGTAAAACAACAAATTGGTATTGTAATTAGTAATAAAATGCAAAAAACAATT
GTGGTAAAGATTGAAAATCGATACCCACACCCAATGTATTCTAAAACACTAATAAAAACAAAAAAATACT
TAGCTCATGATGAGCTTGGCGAATGTAATATTGGTGATCAAGTTTTAGTGGAAGAATGCCGCCCATTAAG
TAAAAGAAAACGCTGGAAGTTAATCAAAATTCTTTCAAAATCATCGTTAATTAATTAAATGAGATTTTTA
TGATTTATCCTCAAACAATGTTAACAGTAGCCGATAATACGGGTGCTAAAAAAGTTATGTGTATTCGGGT
ATTAGGTGGCAACAAGAAATATGCAAAAATTGGTGATACAATTATTGCAGTTGTTAAAGAAGCCTTACCA
AATATGCCTGTAAAACGTTCCGATGTGGTAAGAGCCGTTGTTGTGCGAACAAAGAAAAGTATTCGTCGAC
AAGATGGTATGTATATTCGATTTGATGATAACGCGGCTGTAATTGTGAATATGGATAATAATCCTCGTGG
GACTCGAGTTTTTGGACCTGTTGCTCGTGAAATTCGCGATAAAAATTATTCAAAAATTGTATCCTTAGCG
CCGGAGGTTTTATAAATGCCACAAAAACAAAAAGTAAATGTTAAAATTGGCGATTCGGTGACAGTTATTT
CGGGTTTTCACAAAAATGAGACTGGTGAAGTTCTTAAAATTAATCGTAAGAATGGAAAAATAATAGTAAA
AGGAATTAATTTTAAGTTTAAACACGTGAAACCCACTACTGAAAATGAAATTGGTGAAATTAAACAGTTT
GAAGCACCACTTCATCATTCAAATGTTAAATTAAATTTAAAAAAAGTATTGTAATATGCTAAATCAACAT
TCTCTAGAGGAAATTGCTGAAATTCATAATTTACTGGGCAATATTAAACAGGAATATGAAATCGGGATCA
AGCCCCTTTTAATAAAAAACAGCCCAAAACTGTTTAAAAATCCGCATACTGTACCTAAACTAAAAAAAAT
TCAGATTAATCGCGGCTTAGGGTTAGCTGCTCAAAATACTAATCTATTAAAAAAAAACATCGAAGAGTTT
GAGAAAATTGCTGGTCAAAAACCATTAATTACAAGATCTAAAAAAGCTATTGCTGGTTTTAAAATTCGCG
AAGATATGGAATTAGGACTAAGTGTGACTCTACGCGGTGAAAAAATGTATACATTTTTAACCAAACTATT
ATTTTTTACGTTTGCGCAAATTCGTGATTTTCGTGGTTTGTCATTACGAAGTTTTGATAAAGCTGGCAAT
TATACACTAGGTCTGAAAGAACAATTAATTTTTCCAGAAATTGATTACGATGATGTTGACCAAATTCAAG
GTTTTACAATTAATATAATTCTAGAACATGGATCGCCAAAATATAGAGCAGAATCAATAGATAAGATTTT
AAATGGTATGATTTTATTTAAATTTTTACGGTTTCCCTTAAATGATTGTGGTTATTACGATAAGTATGAA
GCATTCTCTGATATAAATCGTAATTGGGATAAAAAAAGGCATTTAAAACGTAAACGCTGGTCACAAGAAT
AATAATAAATATATTGTAGAAGGAGAAAATTGTGGTAAACGATACGATTTCAGATATGTTAACACGGATC
CGAAACGCGAATATGGTAAAACATCAAATAGTTCAAATCCCTGCTAGTAAGATGTCTTTAGCAATTGCAG
AAATTTTAAAGCAAGAAGGATTTATTGGAGATTTTGAAACTTACAGTGAAAATGAGAAGAAATATTTGTT
AATCTCATTAAAATATGTTGGAAAACTGAGAAAGCCTGTTATTTGTAAAATTGAACGAGTGAGCAAACCA
GGATTACGGGTGTATTCAAACTCAAAAAAATTACCAAGAATATTAGATAATTTAGGCATTGCAATTATTT
CGACATCAAAAGGAGTAATGACAAATCTAAAGGCAAAAGAACTTGGGATTGGTGGCGAAGTTTTGTGTTA
TATTTGGTAAACATTAGGGAGTTTCTAAAATGTCACGTATAGGAAAATTACCGATTACTATACCAGAAAA
TGTAGATATTAATTACAATGATTCAGAAATTACAGTTAAAGGGAAGTTTGGCACGTTACAAACACAAATT
CCTACTGTCATTAAAATTACTGAAAGTGATAATATTTTAACCGTTGGTTTAAGTGAACAAACAAGAAGTG
TTCGGGCATTACATGGTTTATATAGAACTTTAATTAACAATATGGTAATTGGAGTATCAGAACAATTTGA
GATAATACTTGAATTGAAAGGTGTTGGATATCGAGCAGCAGTTCAAAATAACGAAATTATTTTAAATTTA
GGATATAGTCATCCGGTTAATATTAAAATTCCTAACATTATTTCGGTTGAGGTTGTTCAAAATACAACCA
TAAATTTAAAATCATGTGATAAAGAATTGCTTGGCTTATTTGCAGCAAATATTAGAGCTTGGCGTCAACC
AGAACCATACAAAGGAAAAGGAATTCTATACAAAGGTGAACAAATTATTCGCAAAGCTGGTAAATCTGCA
AAGTAAAATTGAAATGGTTGTATGACTGTTTTTCTAATTTGATAGAAAATCATTCTTTTTGATTATAGAA
ATGTCTATCGAATGCTTACCGTTTTAAAAAATTAAAAATTATAAATATGAAATTTTCACAACGAACTTTG
TTGAAATTAAAAAATAAAAATAAAAAATTAAGACCAAATAAATATAAAAAATTAAAACGTGAAACTTTGC
GTGGTCGAATCAAGGGAACTGTTGAAAGACCAAGGTTGTCAGTATACCGCTCAAATGAAAACATTTATGC
GCAAATAATTGATGATACTAATTCAAAAACTTTAATTTCTTGTTCAACTTTAGATCGATCTATTAAACTG
GTGATTTCGACGGGTCGAACTTGTGATGCTTCAAGATTAATGGGCGAAAAATTAGCCAAATTAAGTTTAA
AAAAAAATATTACAAAAATTGTTTTTGATCGAGGTCCTTACTTATACCATGGCCGTATAAAAGCAGTGGC
AGATGGGGCAAGAGCTGGCGGATTACAATTTTAAATTCAAATTTGTAAATAAATATACAAGTTAAATATC
TTCTATGAGTAGTGATTTAAAAAAAATAAATAAAGTGAAGAAAAATTCTCGACGCATTTCAAACACACAA
GAGCCTAAATTAGTCGAAAGGTTAATAAAGATTAGTCGAGTTTCTAAAGTAACTAAAGGTGGGAAAAAAT
TAAGTTTTCGCGCAATTGTAGTGGTTGGAGATGAAAATGGTAAAGTTGGGGTAGGTGTTGCCAAAGCTGA
TGATGTTGTTAATGCGTTTAAAAAAGCAAAAACTGATGGTCGCAAAAATTTAATTGAACTTCCTATTACG
AAAGCATTAAGTATTCCTCATAATGTTGCGGGAAATTTTGGAGCCTGTAAAGTAATTATGCGACCATCAA
TCGAAGGTTCTGGTGTAATCGCTGGTGGAGCAGTTAGAATAGTTTTAGAAGTTGCAGGTGTTAAAAATGT
AATTGCGAAACAATTAGGATCAAATAACTTATTAAATAATGCTAGGGCGTCCGTTTGTGCTTTACAAAAT
TTAACAACGAAAGCTCAAGTAGCAAAAAAAAGAAATTTAGATTAGATATAATTCAGCAAATATCAATTAA
AAATAAAATTGTGAAAGTTAACAAAGAAATTAGAGACATTATATTAAAACGTTTATTAGTGACTCTGGGA
GTACTGTTACTAATTCGCGTAGGAACGTTTTTACCCGTTCCAGGAATTAACCATAGTGATTTAGCATTTT
ATATTCAGAGTCACTCGGTTACAAAGAGTTTAGTTAGTACATTTTCAGGTGATGATACGTTTGTAATTGG
CTTGTTTACTTTAAATATATTCCCATATATCAATGCTTCAATTTTAGTGCAATTAATTTTGGGCTTTTCT
CCAAAGTTGTCTAAACTACAAAAAGAAGGTGATTTAGAGGGTAGACGGTCAATTAATCGATTAACACGTC
TGATTACTCTAATGTTTGCACTTATTCAAAGCGTAAGCTTAGCACTTTATCTAAAGCAAATACTATTTAA
TTGGAACTATAGCCTAGCAATTGAAATTGGGTTGTGGTTAACGACCGGAGCAATGATTGTTTTATGGCTA
AGTGAATTAATTACTGACTATGGTTTAGGTAATGGTGCTTCATTACTTATTTATACAAATATTATTTCAA
GCTTACCAAATTTAAGTAAAACAATACTTAGTGAAAACAGTCAAAATTTTACACTTGGATCAGAAATCGG
AATTGTTTTATTAATTTTTACTTCACTATATGGAATTGTTTTTTTACAAGAAGGTGTTCGAATTATTCCA
CTTATTTCTTCTAAACAATTGAATCAATCTTCTTTACAGGATTCAGTAACAAGCAATAATTATATTCCAT
TAAGATTTAATCAAGCTGGCGTAATGCCAATAATTTTGACAACTACAATTTTAGTAGTTCCAAATTATGT
AAATAACTTAGGCTTATTACCCAAAATTGATCTTCCGATAAACTTCGAATCACTAAATTTTGTTTATTGG
ATTGGGTATTTTGTATTAATTTTAGTGTTTAGTTCATTTTATTCCACGATTGTTTTAAATCCGAAAGATA
TTTCGGACCAATTACAGAAGATGGCCGTAACTATTCCAGGCATTCGACCAGGTATTCAAACAACTTTTTA
TTTAAAACAAGTAATGAAACGAATTACTTTATTAGGGACAACAATGCTTGCTACATTAGCTACGATACCA
AATTTTGTGGAGTCAACTTTAAGTATTACAAGTTTAAATGGTCTAAGTACGACTTCCCTGTTAATTTTAG
CAGGTGTAGTTTTAGACTTAGTTCGTGAGGTGAAAAATATTTACTATTCGAATGTTTATAACAATATGTA
TCAATAAAATAAAAATTACTTTTAAAAGGTTAAAATGAAAGTTCGTCCTTCAGTCAAAAAAATGTGTGAT
AAATGTCGAGTAATTAAACGACATGGTAAAATTATGGTAATTTGTTCAAATCCAAAACATAAACAACGTC
AAGGATAAAATTTTAAAGGAGTAAAAAATGGTCAGATTAGTTGGTGTGGATTTACCAAGAAATAAAAGAA
TTGCTTATGCTCTTACTTATATTCATGGAATCGGTCTTACTTCTGCAAGAAAAATTATTGAGATTGCAAA
TATTAACCCAGAAACAAGAACTGTTGATTTAACAACAGAAGAAACCGTTGCTTTACGTCAAACTTTAGAA
GAAAGTGATTTAAAATTGGAAGGTGACTTAAGAAGATTTAATGGTTTAAATATTAAACGATTAAATGAGA
TAAACTGTCATAGGGGGAAAAGACACCGTAATAATTTACCTGTGCGCGGTCAACGAACTCGAACTAATGC
TCGTTCAAGACGTGGGTCGAAAAAAACTGTTACGGGTAAGAAAAAATAGTTTTCTACTAATATTTTAGAT
TTATTTGGAATTTTTATATGGCACAAACAACGAGAAAATCAACAATTAGAAAAGAGAAAAATAGTTTTAC
AAGTGGGGTTGTTCATATTCAATCAACTTTTAACAATACAATTGTGACGATTACTAATTTAACTGGAGAT
ACAATTTCCTGGGCATCTGCTGGAAGTTCAGGCTTTAAAGGTGCCAGAAAGAGTACACCATTTGCAGCTC
AAACAGCTGCTGAAAAAGCTGCCCTAGAAGCTTTAAGTACGGGTATGAAAACTGTTGAAATTTTAGTAAA
AGGGCAAGGATCAGGACGTGAGACAGCCATTCGAGCAATTGAAGGTGCAGGTTTTGATATTATTTCTATA
CAAGATATAACATCAGTTCCTCATAATGGTTGTCGACCACCAAAAAGACGTCGCGTTTAGAAGTTCTATT
TCTAATAAATTAAATTATGAATAACATTTCTATAAAGTGCCTTAAGTCTGAGAAGATTCAATCAGGTGCT
TGTCATGGTCAATTTTTAATAAATTCTTTGAATCCAGGTCAAGGTATAACCATTGGAAACCAATTAAGAC
GAGTACTTTTAGGTGATTTAGGTGGTGTAGCTATTTCAGCAGTACGAATTGCTGGTATAACACATGAATT
TTCAACAATTCCGGGTGTTCGAGAAGATATTCTCGAAATTTTGTTAAATTTGAAGGGAATTATTTGCACA
AGTCAAATACAAGACACTCAATTTGGACATTTAAAAGTTCAAGGACCAAGCGTTGTAACTGCAGATTTAA
TTCAATTACCACCCGGAGTAGAAATTATTAATCCAAATCATTATATTGCCACAATATCGACGTCTAATAT
TCTTGAGATTGAATTTAAATTTGAGTATGGAAGCGGCTATCATTTAGCGTCTCAAAATTTTGTAGAGGAA
GATGAAAATTATCTACAACTTGATACAATTTTCATGCCAGTTCAAAAAGTAGACTTTAAAATCGAGAATA
TTTATGATGCTACAAATAATATTAGCGAACGATTATTTCTAGATATATGGACTAATGGTAGTATTTCACC
AAATGATGCTCTCGAATCTGCTGCTCAAGTTATTATTGACTTATTTACTTTATTGATTAACAATAAAAAT
ATAAATAATAATAATCGACTAGAGTTAAAGCCAGAGACAATTAGTATTGAACCATATACTAATATTGCAA
TTGAAGAATTACAATTATCTGTTCGGGCATATAACTGTTTGAAAAAAGCTCAAATAAATACCGTTGGTGA
CTTATTACAATACTCACCAGAAAAATTACAAGAACTGAAAAATTTTGGTCGAAAATCTGCTGATGAAGTT
TTTTCTACATTAAAAAATAAATTAGGCATTATTCTAAAATAACTAATAGTTTTATTTGGGATTTTTTAAT
TCGTCAGCATTTTTCATTATTAATTTAAAAAAAATTATGAATTCATTAAATAAAACATTTTTACCAACTA
AAAATTATAAAAATCGAAATTGGTTTATTATTGATTGTAAAAATCAAAAACTAGGTCGACTTGCAACAAT
TATTGTTTCATTATTAAAAGGAAAAACAAAACCACATTATTATCCATCTATTGACATCGGTGATTATGTT
ATTCTACTAAATGCTGATTCAATTATCATCAATGAAAACAGCAAGCATTATATTGTTAATAAGCCCGGTA
AACCGGGTAGTTCATTAAAGATTAAAAATGTTTCTGATTGTCTTCCTAAATTTACTATCGAACGTGCTGT
CAAAGGTATGTTGTCTGAAACAGAAACAAAAAGATTGATGCGTCGATTAAACATTTATAGTGAGAGTAGT
CATCCTCATCAGGCTCAAAAACCCATCGAAATTAATATTTCGAACTTTCATTCTGATAATCAGTTTAATA
CGCAAATGGTTTAAATAATACAAAAGTATAATTATAAATATTGTAAATTTATGGATTCTAAAAAAGAGTT
AATTTTCAAGAAAGAGAACATCGGGCTCGGAAAAAGAAAACAGTCAATTGCTCGCGTTTTCTTACTTCCG
GGCGACGGTAAAATTATTATTAATAAAACTTCGGGCAATAAATATCTACAATACAATGATAATTATTTAA
ATACTGTTTGGTCTCCATTGGAAAAACTAAACTTAGAGAAACAATTTGATATTGTAGCTTTAGTTCAAGG
TGGTGGATTAACAGGGCAAGCTCAAGCAATTCAATTGGGAGTTGCAAGATTACTATGTACGATGGATAAA
GAAAATCGGAGTATTTTAAAACCATTTGGATTCTTAACACGTGATTCAAGAATTAAAGAACGTAAAAAAT
ATGGTTTACGAAAAGCACGAAAAGCTCCACAATATTCAAAACGTTAAATAATATATTTGTTTGAAAAAAA
TATGCCAAAATCTGATATACATCCAACCTGGTTTGAAAATACAAAAGTTTTATGTGATGGTAAACCACTT
TGTTTAATCGGTTCAACAAAAAGTGAACTACAAATTGATATGTGGTTAGCTAATCATCCGTTTTATACAA
ATTCACAAGTTCTTATTGATAGTGAAGGTCGAGTTGAAAAATTTATGAAAAAATATCGTTTAGATATAAC
TGAACAATAATTAAACAATTAATTTATATGTAAATATAGTAATTTATGCCAACGATTCAACAATTAGTCC
GTTCAAGACGTATACAAATTAAAAAAAAAACAAAATCACCAGCACTTGTTAATTGTCCACAACGACGTGG
AGTTTGTACTCGCGTTTACACAACAACACCAAAAAAACCGAACTCAGCAATTCGAAAAGTAGCTCGTGTA
AGATTAACTTCAGGCTTTGAAGTTACAGCCTACATTCCTGGAGTTGGTCATAATTTACAAGAGCATTCAG
TTGTTTTAATACGTGGAGGTCGAGTTAAAGATTTACCAGGGGTTCGCTATCATATTATCCGTGGTGCTTT
GGATACTGGTGGTGTGAAAGGTCGTACACAAGGCCGATCAAAGTATGGTGTTAAAAAGCCAAAAGCTGAA
AAATAAACAAAAATATTAATTATTTGACTCAAAAGTGAGTACAAGTTCTCTTCTTTAATCACTTTTGTTT
CAGATAATTCGGTAAAAAATTTATAAATTATATTATGTCTCGTCGAAATATCTCAAAAAAACGTTTTCCA
GAAACCGATGCAATTTATAATAGTTATTTAGTTAGTTTATTAATTTCAAGAATTTTAAAATCTGGTAAAA
AAACAATTGCCAAGAAAATTGTTTATCAAGCATTTGATATTATTAAGAAAAAAACAAATGAAGATCCATT
AACAGTTTTTGAAAAAGCAATTCGGAATGCTAGTCCAATTGTCGAAGTAAAAGCACGTAGAGTAGGTGGT
TCAACATATCAAGTACCAGTAGAAGTTACTGGTTTTCGAGCTACTAATTTATCGTTAAGATGGATTATAC
GATATGGAGATCAACGTGTTGGCCGAAGCATGGCTATTAAACTAGCTAATGAAATTATTGACACCGCTAA
CGATATCGGTAATACTATTAAAAAGAAAGAAGAAACTCATAAAATGGCAGAAGCTAATAAAGCCTTTGCA
CATTTCCGATATTAACTCTTTCATTAATTAATCTCGCTAAAAGCTTAAAAATATAAATATACTTTTAAAA
AAATTTTAAGGAATTTTATAATGGCACGTGAAAAATTTGAACGTACAAAACCACATGTTAATATTGGTAC
TATTGGTCACGTAGATCATGGAAAGACAACTTTAACTGCAGCAATCACTGCAACTTTAGCCCTAGATGGT
GGTGCACAAGCAAAAGCTTACGCTGATATTGATGGTGCTCCTGAAGAACGTGCACGTGGTATTACTATTA
ATACAGCACACGTTGAATATGAAACAAAAGATCGTCATTATGCACATGTAGATTGTCCAGGTCACGCTGA
CTACGTTAAAAATATGATTACTGGTGCTGCACAAATGGATGGTGCAATCTTAGTAGTTTCTGCTGCCGAT
GGTCCGATGCCTCAAACACGTGAGCATATCTTATTATCAAAACAAGTTGGAGTTCCAAACATTGTTGTAT
TTTTAAATAAAGAAGACCAAGTAGATGATGAGGAATTATTAGAATTAGTAGAATTAGAAGTTCGTGAATT
ACTTTCTGCTTATGATTTCCCAGGTGATGATATTCCAATCTGTCCCGGATCAGCTTTACAAGCTATCGAA
GCAATTACAGCAAATCCAACTGTAAAACGTGGTGATAATAAATGGGTTGATAAAATTTATGCATTAATGG
ATGCGGTAGACGAATATATTCCTACCCCGGAGCGTGATGTAGAAAAAACATTCTTAATGGCAATTGAAGA
TGTGTTTTCAATCACGGGCCGTGGTACAGTTGCGACAGGACGTATCGAACGTGGTGTAGTAAAAGTTGGT
GAAAACGTTGAAATCGTGGGTGTTACCGATACACAAACAACAACAATTACGGGTATTGAAATGTTCCAAA
AAACTTTAGAGGAAGGTTTTGCCGGTGATAAAAAACTTTAGAGGAAGGTTTTGCCGGTGATAATGAAGAG
CCTGGTTGCCCTCGCCGCTGGGCTGGCGGCCGTCTATGGCCCTGCAAACGCGCCAGAAACGCCGTCGAAG
CCGTGTGCGAGACACCGCGGCCGGCCGCCGGCGTTGTGGATACCTCGCGGAAAACTTGGCCCTCACTGAC
AGATGAGGGGCGGACGTTGACACTTGAGGGGCCGACTCACCCGGCGCGGCGTTGACAGATGAGGGGCAGG
CTCGATTTCGGCCGGCGACGTGGAGCTGGCCAGCCTCGCAAATCGGCGAAAACGCCTGATTTTACGCGAG
TTTCCCACAGATGATGTGGACAAGCCTGGGGATAAGTGCCCTGCGGTATTGACACTTGAGGGGCGCGACT
ACTGACAGATGAGGGGCGCGATCCTTGACACTTGAGGGGCAGAGTGCTGACAGATGAGGGGCGCACCTAT
TGACATTTGAGGGGCTGTCCACAGGCAGAAAATCCAGCATTTGCAAGGGTTTCCGCCCGTTTTTCGGCCA
CCGCTAACCTGTCTTTTAACCTGCTTTTAAACCAATATTTATAAACCTTGTTTTTAACCAGGGCTGCGCC
CTGTGCGCGTGACCGCGCACGCCGAAGGGGGGTGCCCCCCCTTCTCGAACCCTCCCGGTCGAGTGAGCGA
GGAAGCACCAGGGAACAGCACTTATATATTCTGCTTACACACGATGCCTGAAAAAACTTCCCTTGGGGTT
ATCCACTTATCCACGGGGATATTTTTATAATTATTTTTTTTATAGTTTTTAGATCTTCTTTTTTAGAGCG
CCTTGTAGGCCTTTATCCATGCTGGTTCTAGAGAAGGTGTTGTGACAAATTGCCCTTTAAGTGTGACAAA
TCACCCTCAAATGACAGTCATGTCTGTGACAAATTGCCCTTAACCCTGTGACAAATTGCCCTCAGAAGAA
GCTGTTTTTTCACAAAGTTATCCCTGCTTATTGACTCTTTTTTATTTAGTGTGACAATCTAAAAACTTGT
CACACTTCACATGGATCTGTC
