[The description below was written by a language model from this plasmid's Addgene catalogue record.]
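Description:
pCHAP8 is a bacterial/yeast shuttle plasmid that carries an 11,944 bp segment of the Phaeodactylum tricornutum chloroplast genome, designated fragment 8, cloned into the pSAP vector. pSAP is a pCC1BAC-based backbone derived from a TRP1-bearing pCC1BAC variant, so the construct behaves as a bacterial artificial chromosome in E. coli, where it is selected with chloramphenicol. The backbone also contains oriV, which lets the plasmid be shifted to high-copy replication when it is held in a strain such as EPI300 that supplies TrfA from an arabinose-inducible pBAD system. In yeast, the TRP1 auxotrophic marker provides selection. This is consistent with a vector meant for assembling and maintaining large DNA fragments there, although the record does not list the yeast replication or segregation elements.

The chloroplast fragment is flanked by SapI recognition sites. SapI is a type IIS enzyme that cuts outside its recognition sequence, so digestion releases the fragment from the vector. Although the repository classifies the entry as an empty backbone and as an expression vector, the record describes no promoter, tag or reporter added to drive expression of the insert, and it does not say which chloroplast genes lie within fragment 8. The payload is simply a stored piece of organellar genome. The plasmid comes from work on the design and assembly of the complete 117-kb P. tricornutum chloroplast genome, where it serves as one of the cloned fragments that can be excised and combined with others to build the full genome. The listed backbone size of 21,924 bp may be the size of the whole plasmid, but the record does not clarify this.
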