Addgene plasmid #206857: pCHAP8
Purpose: (Empty Backbone) A plasmid containing a 11,944 bp fragment of the P. tricornutum chloroplast genome. The fragment is flanked by SapI recognition sites, allowing it to be released from the cloning vector pSAP1.
Depositing lab: Bogumil Karas. Depositing organization: University of Western Ontario. Publication: Design and assembly of the 117-kb Phaeodactylum tricornutum chloroplast genome. Walker EJL, Pampuch M, Chang N, Cochrane RR, Karas BJ. Plant Physiol. 2023 Dec 19:kiad670. doi: 10.1093/plphys/kiad670. PubMed 38114089.
Backbone
  Vector backbone: pSAP (pCC1BAC-based)
  Backbone size (bp): 21924
  Modifications to backbone: A region of the P. tricornutum chloroplast genome (designated fragment 8) was assembled and cloned using the pSAP backbone. The fragment can be released upon digestion of the plasmid with SapI.
  Vector type: Bacterial Expression, Yeast Expression
  Selectable markers: TRP1
Growth in bacteria
  Bacterial resistance: Chloramphenicol, 25 μg/mL
  Growth temperature: 37°C
  Growth strain: EPI300
  Growth instructions: The backbone contains an OriV sequence. This means that the plasmid can be induced to high-copy replication in the presence of arabinose if maintained in the EPI300 strain (or any other E. coli strain harbouring the pBAD/trfA system).
  Copy number: High Copy
Resource information
  A portion of this plasmid was derived from a plasmid made by: The pSAP cloning vector is derived from pCCBAC1_LC_TRP (GenBank accession number MN982904)
Terms and licenses: Academic/Nonprofit Terms; Industry Terms: Not Available to Industry
Depositor comments: Please visit https://www.biorxiv.org/content/10.1101/2023.06.05.543740v1 for bioRxiv preprint.
How to cite: pCHAP8 was a gift from Bogumil Karas (Addgene plasmid # 206857 ; http://n2t.net/addgene:206857 ; RRID:Addgene_206857)
